>Addgene plasmid #163838 | pB2H12* | addgene full sequence | sequence record 337609 | Addgene NGS Result
ACGGCCTATTTGGCCTAAGGGCCTCGTGATACGCCTATTTTTATAGGTTAATGTCATGATAATAATGGTT
TCTTAGACGTCAGGTGGCACTTTTCGGGGAAATGTGCGCGGAACCCCTATTTGTTTATTTTTCTAAATAC
ATTCAAATATGTATCCGCTCATGAGACAATAACCCTGATAAATGCTTCAATAATATTGAAAAAGGAAGAG
TATGAGCCATATTCAACGGGAAACGTCTTGCTCTAGGCCGCGATTAAATTCCAACATGGATGCTGATTTA
TATGGGTATAAATGGGCTCGCGATAATGTCGGGCAATCAGGTGCGACAATCTATCGATTGTATGGGAAGC
CCGATGCGCCAGAGTTGTTTCTGAAACATGGCAAAGGTAGCGTTGCCAATGATGTTACAGATGAGATGGT
CAGACTAAACTGGCTGACGGAATTTATGCCTCTTCCGACCATCAAGCATTTTATCCGTACTCCTGATGAT
GCATGGTTACTCACCACTGCGATCCCCGGGAAAACAGCATTCCAGGTATTAGAAGAATATCCTGATTCAG
GTGAAAATATTGTTGATGCGCTGGCAGTGTTCCTGCGCCGGTTGCATTCGATTCCTGTTTGTAATTGTCC
TTTTAACAGCGATCGCGTATTTCGTCTCGCTCAGGCGCAATCACGAATGAATAACGGTTTGGTTGATGCG
AGTGATTTTGATGACGAGCGTAATGGCTGGCCTGTTGAACAAGTCTGGAAAGAAATGCATAAACTTTTGC
CATTCTCACCGGATTCAGTCGTCACTCATGGTGATTTCTCACTTGATAACCTTATTTTTGACGAGGGGAA
ATTAATAGGTTGTATTGATGTTGGACGAGTCGGAATCGCAGACCGATACCAGGATCTTGCCATCCTATGG
AACTGCCTCGGTGAGTTTTCTCCTTCATTACAGAAACGGCTTTTTCAAAAATATGGTATTGATAATCCTG
ATATGAATAAATTGCAGTTTCATTTGATGCTCGATGAGTTTTTCTAAACGCCATGGGCATGGCTGTTTTG
GCGGATGAGAGAAGATTTTCAGCCTGATACAGATTAAATCAGAACGCAGAAGCGGTCTGATAAAACAGAA
TTTGCCTGGCGACAGTAGCGCGGTGGTCCCACCTGACCCCATGCCGAACTCAGAAGTGAAACGCCGTAGC
GCCGATGGTAGTGTGGGGTCTCCCCATGCGAGAGTAGGGAACTGCCAGGCATCAAATAAAACGAAAGGCT
CAGTCGAAAGACTGGGCCTTTCGTTTTATCTGTTGTTTGTCGGTGAACGCTCTCCTGAGTAGGACAAATC
CGCCGGGAGCGGATTTGAACGTTGCGAAGCAACGGCCCGGAGGGTGGCGGGCAGGACGCCCGCCATAAAC
TGCCAGGCATCAAATTAAGCAGAAGGCCATCCTGACGGATGGCCTTTTTGCGTTTCTACAAACTCGCTGA
GGATTCTAGAGCACAGCTAACACCACGTCGTCCCTATCTGCTGCCCTAGGTCTATGAGTGGTTGCTGGAT
AACTTTACGGGCATGCATAAGGCTCGGTATCTATATTCAGGGAGACCACAACGGTTTCCCTCTACAAATA
ATTTTGTTTAACTTTTACTAGAGTAAGGAGGAAAAAAAAATGAGTATCAGCAGCAGGGTAAAAAGCAAAA
GAATTCAGCTTGGACTTAACCAGGCTGAACTTGCTCAAAAGGTGGGGACTACCCAGCAGTCTATAGAGCA
GCTCGAAAACGGTAAAACTAAGCGACCACGCTTTTTACCAGAACTTGCGTCAGCTCTTGGCGTAAGTGTT
GACTGGCTGCTCAATGGCACCTCTGATTCGAATGTTAGATTTGTTGGGCACGTTGAGCCCAAAGGGAAAT
ATCCATTGATTAGCATGGTTAGAGCTCGTTCGTGGTGTGAAGCTTGTGAACCCTACGATATCAAGGACAT
TGATGAATGGTATGACAGTGACGTTAACTTATTAGGCAATGGATTCTGGCTGAAGGTTGAAGGTGATTCC
ATGACCTCACCTGTAGGTCAAAGCATCCCTGAAGGTCATATGGTGTTAGTAGATACTGGACGGGAGCCAG
TGAATGGAAGCCTTGTTGTAGCCAAACTGACTGACGCGAACGAAGCAACATTCAAGAAACTGGTCATAGA
TGGCGGTCAGAAGTACCTGAAAGGCCTGAATCCTTCATGGCCTATGACTCCTATCAACGGAAACTGCAAG
ATTATCGGTGTTGTCGTGGAAGCGAGGGTAAAATTCGTAGACTACAAGGACGACGATGACAAGTGGTATT
TTGGGAAGATCACTCGTCGGGAGTCCGAGCGGCTGCTGCTCAACCCCGAAAACCCCCGGGGAACCTTCTT
GGTCCGGGAGAGCGAGACGGTAAAAGGTGCCTATGCCCTCTCCGTTTCTGACTTTGACAACGCCAAGGGG
CTCAATGTGAAACACTACCTGATCCGCAAGCTGGACAGCGGCGGCTTCTACATCACCTCACGCACACAGT
TCAGCAGCCTGCAGCAGCTGGTGGCCTACTACTCCAAACATGCTGATGGCTTGTGCCACCGCCTGACCAA
CGTCTGCTAAGTGCAGTAAGGAGGAAAAAAAA
[273 nt withheld, positions 2623-2895]
GCAGCTGCGGAACCGCAGTATGAAGAAATTCCGATTTATCTGTAATAATTCTAGAGCACAGCTAACACCA
CGTCGTCCCTATCTGCTGCCCTAGGTCTATGAGTGGTTGCTGGATAACTTTACGGGCATGCATAAGGCTC
GTATAATATATTCAGGGAGACCACAACGGTTTCCCTCTACAAATAATTTTGTTTAACTTTTACTAGAGCG
AAAAAAAGTAAGGCGGTAATCCATGGGCTCCAAGCCGCAGACTCAGGGCCTGGCCAAGGATGCCTGGGAG
ATCCCTCGGGAGTCGCTGCGGCTGGAGGTCAAGCTGGGCCAGGGCTGCTTTGGCGAGGTGTGGATGGGGA
CCTGGAACGGTACCACCAGGGTGGCCATCAAAACCCTGAAGCCTGGCACGATGTCTCCAGAGGCCTTCCT
GCAGGAGGCCCAGGTCATGAAGAAGCTGAGGCATGAGAAGCTGGTGCAGTTGTATGCTGTGGTTTCAGAG
GAGCCCATTTACATCGTCACGGAGTACATGAGCAAGGGGAGTTTGCTGGACTTTCTCAAGGGGGAGACAG
GCAAGTACCTGCGGCTGCCTCAGCTGGTGGACATGGCTGCTCAGATCGCCTCAGGCATGGCGTACGTGGA
GCGGATGAACTACGTCCACCGGGACCTTCGTGCAGCCAACATCCTGGTGGGAGAGAACCTGGTGTGCAAA
GTGGCCGACTTTGGGCTGGCTCGGCTCATTGAAGACAATGAGTACACGGCGCGGCAAGGTGCCAAATTCC
CCATCAAGTGGACGGCTCCAGAAGCTGCCCTCTATGGCCGCTTCACCATCAAGTCGGACGTGTGGTCCTT
CGGGATCCTGCTGACTGAGCTCACCACAAAGGGACGGGTGCCCTACCCTGGGATGGTGAACCGCGAGGTG
CTGGACCAGGTGGAGCGGGGCTACCGGATGCCCTGCCCGCCGGAGTGTCCCGAGTCCCTGCACGACCTCA
TGTGCCAGTGCTGGCGGAAGGAGCCTGAGGAGCGGCCCACCTTCGAGTACCTGCAGGCCTTCCTGGAGGA
CTACTTCACGTCCACCGAGCCCCAGTACCAGCCCGGGGAGAACCTCTAAGCTAGCTTTAAGAAGGAGATA
TACCATGGTGGACTACAGCGTGTGGGACCACATTGAGGTGTCTGATGATGAAGACGAGACGCACCCCAAC
ATCGACACGGCCAGTCTCTTCCGCTGGCGGCATCAGGCCCGGGTGGAACGCATGGAGCAGTTCCAGAAGG
AGAAGGAGGAACTGGACAGGGGCTGCCGCGAGTGCAAGCGCAAGGTGGCCGAGTGCCAGAGGAAACTGAA
GGAGCTGGAGGTGGCCGAGGGCGGCAAGGCAGAGCTGGAGCGCCTGCAGGCCGAGGCACAGCAGCTGCGC
AAGGAGGAGCGGAGCTGGGAGCAGAAGCTGGAGGAGATGCGCAAGAAGGAGAAGAGCATGCCCTGGAACG
TGGACACGCTCAGCAAAGACGGCTTCAGCAAGAGCATGGTAAATACCAAGCCCGAGAAGACGGAGGAGGA
CTCAGAGGAGGTGAGGGAGCAGAAACACAAGACCTTCGTGGAAAAATACGAGAAACAGATCAAGCACTTT
GGCATGCTTCGCCGCTGGGATGACAGCCAAAAGTACCTGTCAGACAACGTCCACCTGGTGTGCGAGGAGA
CAGCCAATTACCTGGTCATTTGGTGCATTGACCTAGAGGTGGAGGAGAAATGTGCACTCATGGAGCAGGT
GGCCCACCAGACAATCGTCATGCAATTTATCCTGGAGCTGGCCAAGAGCCTAAAGGTGGACCCCCGGGCC
TGCTTCCGGCAGTTCTTCACTAAGATTAAGACAGCCGATCGCCAGTACATGGAGGGCTTCAACGACGAGC
TGGAAGCCTTCAAGGAGCGTGTGCGGGGCCGTGCCAAGCTGCGCATCGAGAAGGCCATGAAGGAGTACGA
GGAGGAGGAGCGCAAGAAGCGGCTCGGCCCCGGCGGCCTGGACCCCGTCGAGGTCTACGAGTCCCTCCCT
GAGGAACTCCAGAAGTGCTTCGATGTGAAGGACGTGCAGATGCTGCAGGACGCCATCAGCAAGATGGACC
CCACCGACGCAAAGTACCACATGCAGCGCTGCATTGACTCTGGCCTCTGGGTCCCCAACTCTAAGGCCAG
CGAGGCCAAGGAGGGAGAGGAGGCAGGTCCTGGGGACCCATTACTGGAAGCTGTTCCCAAGACGGGCGAT
GAGAAGGATGTCAGTGTGTAAGTGCAGAAAGAGGAGAAATACTAGATGGAGCAAGTGGAGATCCTGAGGA
AATTCATCCAGAGGGTCCAGGCCATGAAGAGTCCTGACCACAATGGGGAGGACAACTTCGCCCGGGACTT
CATGCGGTTAAGAAGATTGTCTACCAAATATAGAACAGAAAAGATATATCCCACAGCCACTGGAGAAAAA
GAAGAAAATGTTAAAAAGAACAGAGCGAAGGACATACTGCCATTTGATCACAGCCGAGTTAAATTGACAT
TAAAGACTCCTTCACAAGATTCAGACTATATCAATGCAAATTTTATAAAGGGCGTCTATGGGCCAAAAGC
ATATGTAGCAACTCAAGGACCTTTAGCAAATACAGTAATAGATTTTTGGAGGATGATATGGGAGTATAAT
GTTGTGATCATTGTAATGGCCTGCCGAGAATTTGAGATGGGAAGGAAAAAATGTGAGCGCTATTGGCCTT
TGTATGGAGAAGACCCCATAACGTTTGCACCATTTAAAATTTCTTGTGAGGATGAACAAGCAAGAACAGA
CTACTTCATCAGGACACTCTTACTTGAATTTCAAAATGAATCTCGTAGGCTGTATCAGTTTCATTATGTG
AACTGGCCAGACCATGATGTTCCTTCATCATTTGATTCTATTCTGGACATGATAAGCTTAATGAGGAAAT
ATCAAGAACATGAAGATGTTCCTATTTGTATTCATTGCAGTGCAGGCTGTGGAAGAACAGGTGCCATTTG
TGCCATAGATTATACGTGGAATTTACTAAAAGCTGGGAAAATACCAGAGGAATTTAATGTATTTAATTTA
ATACAAGAAATGAGAACACAAAGGCATTCTGCAGTACAAACAAAGGAGCAATATGAACTTGTTCATAGAG
CTATTGCCCAACTGTTTGAAAAACAGCTACAACTATATGAAATTCATGGAGCTTAACAGTCAGTAGGGCC
CTAAAAAAAAACCCCGCCCCTGACAGGGGTGGGGTTTTTTGCGTACATTGGCTCCGTTCATTTGCCGACT
ACCTTGGTGATCTCGCCTTTCACGTAGTGGACAAATTCTTCCAACTGATCTGCGCGCGAGGCCAAGCGAT
CTTCTTCTTGTCCAAGATAAGCCTGTCTAGCTTCAAGTATGACGGGCTGATACTGGGCCGGCAGGCGCTC
CATTGCCCAGTCGGCAGCGACATCCTTCGGCGCGATTTTGCCGGTTACTGCGCTGTACCAAATGCGGGAC
AACGTAAGCACTACATTTCGCTCATCGCCAGCCCAGTCGGGCGGCGAGTTCCATAGCGTTAAGGTTTCAT
TTAGCGCCTCAAATAGATCCTGTTCAGGAACCGGATCAAAGAGTTCCTCCGCCGCTGGACCTACCAAGGC
AACGCTATGTTCTCTTGCTTTTGTCAGCAAGATAGCCAGATCAATGTCGATCGTGGCTGGCTCGAAGATA
CCTGCAAGAATGTCATTGCGCTGCCATTCTCCAAATTGCAGTTCGCGCTTAGCTGGATAACGCCACGGAA
TGATGTCGTCGTGCACAACAATGGTGACTTCTACAGCGCGGAGAATCTCGCTCTCTCCAGGGGAAGCCGA
AGTTTCCAAAAGGTCGTTGATCAAAGCTCGCCGCGTTGTTTCATCAAGCCTTACGGTCACCGTAACCAGC
AAATCAATATCACTGTGTGGCTTCAGGCCGCCATCCACTGCGGAGCCGTACAAATGTACGGCCAGCAACG
TCGGTTCGAGATGGCGCTCGATGACGCCAACTACCTCTGATAGTTGAGTCGATACTTCGGCGATCACCGC
TTCCCTCATTTTTTTTTCCTCCTTACTGCACCTGCAGGTCGGTCGACACAACATACGCGCCGGAAGCTTT
ACGAGTAAAGCCCGGGGTGCCTAATGAACAAACTTTCTTGTATTTTCATACAATGTATCTTGTTTTAGGG
TCCCTAAGTCTCCGCAGCGCAACGAAAGGCCCAGTCTTTCGACTGAGCCTTTCGTTGCATTTGCCCGGAT
GTCCTCTTGACCGTACGACGGGTAAGCCTGTTGATGATACCGCTGCCTTACTGGGTGCATTAGCCAGTCT
GAATGACCTGTCACGGGATAATCCGAAGTGGTCAGACTGGAAAATCAGAGGGCAGGAACTGCTGAACAGC
AAAAAGTCAGATAGCACCACATAGCAGACCCGCCATAAAACGCCCTGAGAAGCCCGTGACGGGCTTTTCT
TGTATTATGGGTAGTTTCCTTGCATGAATCCATAAAAGGCGCCTGTAGTGCCATTTACCCCCATTCACTG
CCAGAGCCGTGAGCGCAGCGAACTGAATGTCACGAAAAAGACAGCGACTCAGGTGCCTGATGGTCGGAGA
CAAAAGGAATATTCAGCGATTTGCCCGAGCTTGCGAGGGTGCTACTTAAGCCTTTAGGGTTTTAAGGTCT
GTTTTGTAGAGGAGCAAACAGCGTTTGCGACATCCTTTTGTAATACTGCGGAACTGACTAAAGTAGTGAG
TTATACACAGGGCTGGGATCTATTCTTTTTATCTTTTTTTATTCTTTCTTTATTCTATAAATTATAACCA
CTTGAATATAAACAAAAAAAACACACAAAGGTCTAGCGGAATTTACAGAGGGTCTAGCAGAATTTACAAG
TTTTCCAGCAAAGGTCTAGCAGAATTTACAGATACCCACAACTCAAAGGAAAAGGACTAGTAATTATCAT
TGACTAGCCCATCTCAATTGGTATAGTGATTAAAATTACCTAGACCAATTGAGATGTATGTCTGAATTAG
TTGTTTTCAAAGCAAATGAACTAGCGATTAGTCGCTATGACTTAACGGAGCATGAAACCAAGCTAATTTT
ATGCTGTGTGGCACTACTCAACCCCACGATTGAAAACCCTACAAGGAAAGAACGGACGGTATCGTTCACT
TATAACCAATACGCTCAGATGATGAACATCAGTAGGGAAAATGCTTATGGTGTATTAGCTAAAGCAACCA
GAGAGCTGATGACGAGAACTGTGAAAATCAGGAATCCTTTGGTTAAAGGCTTTGAGATTTTCCAGTGGAC
AAACTATGCCAAGTTCTCAAGCGAAAAATTAGAATTAGTTTTTAGTGAAGAGATATTGCCTTATCTTTTC
CAGTTAAAAAAATTCATAAAATATAATCTGGAACATGTTAAGTCTTTTGAAAACAAATACTCTATGAGGA
TTTATGAGTGGTTATTAAAAGAACTAACACAAAAGAAAACTCACAAGGCAAATATAGAGATTAGCCTTGA
TGAATTTAAGTTCATGTTAATGCTTGAAAATAACTACCATGAGTTTAAAAGGCTTAACCAATGGGTTTTG
AAACCAATAAGTAAAGATTTAAACACTTACAGCAATATGAAATTGGTGGTTGATAAGCGAGGCCGCCCGA
CTGATACGTTGATTTTCCAAGTTGAACTAGATAGACAAATGGATCTCGTAACCGAACTTGAGAACAACCA
GATAAAAATGAATGGTGACAAAATACCAACAACCATTACATCAGATTCCTACCTACGTAACGGACTAAGA
AAAACACTACACGATGCTTTAACTGCAAAAATTCAGCTCACCAGTTTTGAGGCAAAATTTTTGAGTGACA
TGCAAAGTAAGCATGATCTCAATGGTTCGTTCTCATGGCTCACGCAAAAACAACGAACCACACTAGAGAA
CATACTGGCTAAATACGGAAGGATCTGA
Features (pLannotate 1.2.2; 15 found; start..end, strand, type, name):
    107..211     +  promoter       AmpR promoter: bla
    212..1027    +  CDS            KanR: aminoglycoside phosphotransferase; aph(3')-Ia; confers resistance to kanamycin in bacteria or G418 (Geneticin®) in eukaryotes
   1124..1239    +  ncRNA          5S rRNA: Accession: RF00001 - 5S ribosomal RNA
   1243..1329    +  terminator     rrnB T1 terminator: Escherichia coli rrnB; transcription terminator T1 from the E. coli rrnB gene
   1421..1448    +  terminator     rrnB T2 terminator: transcription terminator T2 from the E. coli rrnB gene
   1665..2267    +  CDS            C2 (fragment): RPC2_BPP22 - Experimental evidence at protein level: Swiss-Prot protein existence level 1. This protein allows the phage to reside inactively in the chromosome of its host bacterium. This lysogenic state is maintained by binding of regulatory protein C2 to the OR and OL operators, preventing transcription of proteins necessary for lytic development. From Salmonella phage P22 (Bacteriophage P22).
   2298..2597    +  CDS            V-SRC (fragment): SRC_AVISR - Experimental evidence at protein level: Swiss-Prot protein existence level 1. This phosphoprotein, required for both the initiation and the maintenance of neoplastic transformation, is a protein kinase that catalyzes the phosphorylation of tyrosine residues in vitro. From Avian sarcoma virus (strain rASV1441).
   2623..2895    +  CDS            rpoZ (sequence withheld): RPOZ_ECO24 - Experimental evidence at protein level: Swiss-Prot protein existence level 1. Promotes RNA polymerase assembly. Latches the N- and C- terminal regions of the beta' subunit thereby facilitating its interaction with the beta and alpha subunits. From Escherichia coli O139:H28 (strain E24377A / ETEC).
   3134..3991    +  CDS            SRC (fragment): SRC_HUMAN - Also known as SRC1. Experimental evidence at protein level: Swiss-Prot protein existence level 1. Non-receptor protein tyrosine kinase which is activated following engagement of many different classes of cellular receptors including immune response receptors, integrins and other adhesion receptors, receptor protein tyrosine kinases, G protein-coupled receptors as well as cytokine receptors. Participates in signaling pathways that control a diverse spectrum of biological activities including gene transcription, immune response, cell adhesion, cell cycle progression, apoptosis, migra
   4020..5153    +  CDS            CDC37: CDC37_HUMAN - Also known as CDC37A. Experimental evidence at protein level: Swiss-Prot protein existence level 1. Co-chaperone that binds to numerous kinases and promotes their interaction with the Hsp90 complex, resulting in stabilization and promotion of their activity (PubMed:8666233). Inhibits HSP90AA1 ATPase activity (PubMed:23569206). From Homo sapiens (Human).
   5181..6098    +  CDS            PTPN12 (fragment): PTN12_HUMAN - Experimental evidence at protein level: Swiss-Prot protein existence level 1. Dephosphorylates a range of proteins, and thereby regulates cellular signaling cascades (PubMed:18559503). Dephosphorylates cellular tyrosine kinases, such as ERBB2 and PTK2B/PYK2, and thereby regulates signaling via ERBB2 and PTK2B/PYK2 (PubMed:17329398, PubMed:27134172). Selectively dephosphorylates ERBB2 phosphorylated at 'Tyr-1112', 'Tyr-1196', and/or 'Tyr-1248' (PubMed:27134172). From Homo sapiens (Human).
   6176..6964    -  CDS            aadA: S3AD_ECOLX - Experimental evidence at protein level: Swiss-Prot protein existence level 1. Mediates bacterial resistance to the antibiotics streptomycin and spectinomycin. From Escherichia coli.
   7116..7151    +  terminator     rrnB T1 terminator (fragment): Escherichia coli rrnB; transcription terminator T1 from the E. coli rrnB gene
   7653..7875    +  rep_origin     pSC101 ori: low-copy replication origin that requires the Rep101 protein
   7923..8873    +  CDS            Rep101: RepA protein needed for replication with the pSC101 origin; rep101
