[The description below was written by a language model from this plasmid's Addgene catalogue record and pLannotate feature annotations shown in this document.]
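Description:
pB2H12* is a low-copy bacterial expression and synthetic-biology plasmid built on a pSC101 backbone. It replicates in E. coli through the pSC101 origin together with its required Rep101 (RepA) protein, and is maintained by kanamycin selection via an aph(3')-Ia gene driven by the bla (AmpR) promoter. The full sequence record is about 8.9 kb, of which roughly 5.6 kb is catalogued as insert assembled by Gibson cloning.

The payload is a bacterial two-hybrid circuit that couples tyrosine phosphorylation of a substrate to antibiotic survival. One hybrid partner is a cI-type phage repressor DNA-binding domain fused to an SH2 domain (listed as cI_SH2*; the annotation software matches these regions to a P22 C2-like repressor and to a Src-family fragment). The other is the RNA polymerase omega subunit RpoZ fused to a MidT substrate peptide. A human c-Src kinase domain (residues 251–536) is expressed constitutively with the co-chaperone CDC37, which stabilises kinases. Phosphorylation of the substrate would allow the SH2 domain to bind it, recruiting polymerase to the reporter promoter and switching on aadA (SpecR), which lies on the opposite strand and confers spectinomycin resistance. The catalytic region of the phosphatase PTPN12 (residues 1–306) carrying a Y64A substitution is also constitutively expressed. An active phosphatase would counteract Src and suppress the signal, but the record does not state the functional effect of Y64A.

Three promoters are listed (Pro1, ProD and pLacZ-Opt), though their assignment to individual genes is not given and none is annotated in the feature table. rrnB terminators insulate the units. The system links spectinomycin-based growth selection to phosphatase activity.
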