Addgene plasmid #163838: pB2H12*
Purpose: Two-hybrid system that confers spectinomycin resistance in response to substrate phosphorylation. Constitutive expression of c-src kinase, CDC37, and PTPN12 (Y64A)
Depositing lab: Jerome Fox. Depositing organization: University of Colorado, Boulder.
Backbone
  Vector backbone: SC101
  Backbone size w/o insert (bp): 3280
  Vector type: Bacterial Expression, Synthetic Biology
Growth in bacteria
  Bacterial resistance: Kanamycin, 50 μg/mL
  Growth temperature: 37°C
  Growth strain: DH5alpha
  Copy number: Low Copy
Gene/Insert
  Gene/Insert name: SpecR (alt names: c-Src kinase (251-536), CDC37, PTPN12 (1-306, Y64A); cI_SH2*;RpoZ_MidT)
  Species: H. sapiens (human), Synthetic
  Insert size (bp): 5593
  Mutation: PTPN12 Y64A
  Promoter: Pro1;ProD;pLacZ-Opt
  Cloning method: Gibson Cloning
  Sequencing primers: 5′ N/A; 3′ N/A
Resource information
  A portion of this plasmid was derived from a plasmid made by: Various addgene plasmids
Terms and licenses: Academic/Nonprofit Terms; Industry Terms: Not Available to Industry
How to cite: pB2H12* was a gift from Jerome Fox (Addgene plasmid # 163838 ; http://n2t.net/addgene:163838 ; RRID:Addgene_163838)
